Addgene plasmid #189650: pRPS5A-PTP-3Xflag-rbc L 294 Left_G1397 C-ABE
Purpose: rbc L 294 Left_G1397 C-ABE
Depositing lab: Jin-Soo Kim. Depositing organization: Institute for Basic Science. Publication: Targeted A-to-G base editing of chloroplast DNA in plants. Mok YG, Hong S, Bae SJ, Cho SI, Kim JS. Nat Plants. 2022 Dec 1. doi: 10.1038/s41477-022-01279-8. PubMed 36456803.
Backbone
  Vector backbone: pBAtC
  Vector type: Plant Expression, TALEN
  Selectable markers: Basta
Growth in bacteria
  Bacterial resistance: Spectinomycin, 50 μg/mL
  Growth temperature: 37°C
  Growth strain: DH5alpha
  Copy number: Unknown
Gene/Insert
  Gene/Insert name: TALE and DddAtox and TadA 8e
  Species: A. thaliana (mustard weed)
Terms and licenses: Academic/Nonprofit Terms; Industry Terms: Not Available to Industry
How to cite: pRPS5A-PTP-3Xflag-rbc L 294 Left_G1397 C-ABE was a gift from Jin-Soo Kim (Addgene plasmid # 189650 ; http://n2t.net/addgene:189650 ; RRID:Addgene_189650)
