[The description below was written by a language model from this plasmid's Addgene catalogue record and pLannotate feature annotations shown in this document.]
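Description:
pRPS5A-PTP-3Xflag-rbc L 294 Left_G1397 C-ABE is a 13.2 kb Agrobacterium binary vector built on the pBAtC backbone for plant expression of one arm of a TALE-based adenine base editor aimed at the chloroplast genome. It replicates in E. coli from a ColE1/pMB1-type origin (with the pBR322 bom site) and in Agrobacterium through the pVS1 oriV, RepA and StaA functions. Bacterial selection is by spectinomycin via aadA. Between the nopaline-type left and right T-DNA borders sits a bar gene under the NOS promoter and terminator, which gives Basta (phosphinothricin) resistance for selecting transformed plants.

The payload is a single fusion reading frame. By its name it is driven by the Arabidopsis RPS5A promoter. This promoter is not annotated as such, but the region upstream of the coding sequence, next to a Gateway attB4 site, matches Arabidopsis genomic sequence (scored as HST fragments). The frame opens with a fragment of the Arabidopsis chloroplast RecA protein, which presumably serves as the plastid transit peptide (the "PTP" of the name), followed by a 3xFLAG epitope tag. Next comes a TALE DNA-binding domain, detected as AvrBs3-derived N- and C-terminal segments flanking an unannotated stretch consistent with the repeat array. A TadA adenosine deaminase (TadA 8e according to the record) follows, and the frame ends at a CaMV polyadenylation signal. The catalogue entry also lists DddAtox, and the name indicates the G1397 C-terminal split half. This part is not separately annotated and would lie in the gap between the TALE and TadA.

The construct is the "Left" TALE arm for position 294 of rbcL. It is presumably used with a matching right arm carrying the complementary DddAtox half to install targeted A-to-G edits in chloroplast DNA in Arabidopsis.
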