Features (pLannotate 1.2.2; 25 found; start..end, strand, type, name):
      5..25      -  protein_bind   attB4: mutant version of attB; core recombination site for the Gateway® BP reaction BP Clonase™
     59..430     +  CDS            HST (fragment): HSTC_ARATH - Also known as HPT2, VTE2-2. Experimental evidence at protein level: Swiss-Prot protein existence level 1. Involved in the synthesis of plastoquinone-9. Can use both homogentisic acid and 2,5-dihydroxyphenylacetic acid gamma-lactone as prenyl acceptors, and solanesyl diphosphate > farnesyl diphosphate > geranylgeranyl diphosphate >> phytyl diphosphate as prenyl donors. Do not catalyze the decardoxylation of homogentisate uncoupled from prenylation. From Arabidopsis thaliana (Mouse-ear cress).
    582..665     +  CDS            HST (fragment): HSTC_ARATH - Also known as HPT2, VTE2-2. Experimental evidence at protein level: Swiss-Prot protein existence level 1. Involved in the synthesis of plastoquinone-9. Can use both homogentisic acid and 2,5-dihydroxyphenylacetic acid gamma-lactone as prenyl acceptors, and solanesyl diphosphate > farnesyl diphosphate > geranylgeranyl diphosphate >> phytyl diphosphate as prenyl donors. Do not catalyze the decardoxylation of homogentisate uncoupled from prenylation. From Arabidopsis thaliana (Mouse-ear cress).
    931..1005    +  CDS            HST (fragment): HSTC_ARATH - Also known as HPT2, VTE2-2. Experimental evidence at protein level: Swiss-Prot protein existence level 1. Involved in the synthesis of plastoquinone-9. Can use both homogentisic acid and 2,5-dihydroxyphenylacetic acid gamma-lactone as prenyl acceptors, and solanesyl diphosphate > farnesyl diphosphate > geranylgeranyl diphosphate >> phytyl diphosphate as prenyl donors. Do not catalyze the decardoxylation of homogentisate uncoupled from prenylation. From Arabidopsis thaliana (Mouse-ear cress).
   1695..1856    +  CDS            RECA (fragment): RECAC_ARATH - Experimental evidence at transcript level: Swiss-Prot protein existence level 2. Involved in recombination ability and DNA strand transfer activity. From Arabidopsis thaliana (Mouse-ear cress).
   1857..1922    +  CDS            3xFLAG: three tandem FLAG® epitope tags, followed by an enterokinase cleavage site
   1929..2435    +  CDS            avrBs3 (fragment): AVRB3_XANEU - Experimental evidence at protein level: Swiss-Prot protein existence level 1. Avirulence protein. Acts as a transcription factor in C.annuum plants. In susceptible plants lacking the Bs3 resistance gene induces expression of a number of genes, including genes homologous to a family of auxin-induced genes, alpha-expansin genes, pectate lyase, anthocyanidin glucoside rhamnosyl transferase and at least one transcription factor, UPA20. Their expression leads to plant hypertrophy in mesophyll cells, probably mainly mediated by UPA20 (PubMed:17962565). In resistant plants induces the h
   4230..4349    +  CDS            avrBs3 (fragment): AVRB3_XANEU - Experimental evidence at protein level: Swiss-Prot protein existence level 1. Avirulence protein. Acts as a transcription factor in C.annuum plants. In susceptible plants lacking the Bs3 resistance gene induces expression of a number of genes, including genes homologous to a family of auxin-induced genes, alpha-expansin genes, pectate lyase, anthocyanidin glucoside rhamnosyl transferase and at least one transcription factor, UPA20. Their expression leads to plant hypertrophy in mesophyll cells, probably mainly mediated by UPA20 (PubMed:17962565). In resistant plants induces the h
   4503..4994    +  CDS            tadA: TADA_ECOLI - Also known as yfhC. Experimental evidence at protein level: Swiss-Prot protein existence level 1. Catalyzes the deamination of adenosine to inosine at the wobble position 34 of tRNA(Arg2). Essential for cell viability. From Escherichia coli (strain K12).
   5088..5247    +  polyA_signal   CaMV poly(A) signal (fragment): cauliflower mosaic virus polyadenylation signal
   5341..5365    +  misc_feature   RB T-DNA repeat: right border repeat from nopaline C58 T-DNA
   5735..6136    +  CDS            Y4CG_SINFN (fragment): Protein inferred from homology: Swiss-Prot protein existence level 3. From Sinorhizobium fredii (strain NBRC 101917 / NGR234).
   6696..7325    +  CDS            pVS1 StaA: stability protein from the Pseudomonas plasmid pVS1 (Heeb et al., 2000)
   7754..8827    +  CDS            pVS1 RepA: replication protein from the Pseudomonas plasmid pVS1 (Heeb et al., 2000)
   8893..9087    +  rep_origin     pVS1 oriV: origin of replication for the Pseudomonas plasmid pVS1 (Heeb et al., 2000)
   9290..9329    +  CDS            rop (fragment): Rop protein, which maintains plasmids at low copy number; rop
   9431..9571    +  misc_feature   bom: basis of mobility region from pBR322
   9757..10345   -  rep_origin     ori: high-copy-number ColE1/pMB1/pBR322/pUC origin of replication
  10591..11378   -  CDS            SmR (fragment): aminoglycoside adenylyltransferase (Murphy, 1985); aadA; confers resistance to spectinomycin and streptomycin
  11389..11445   -  CDS            GmR (fragment): gentamycin acetyltransferase; aacC1; confers resistance to gentamycin
  11621..11644   -  promoter       Pc promoter (fragment): intI1 (promoter lies within the coding sequence); class 1 integron promoter
  11903..11927   +  misc_feature   LB T-DNA repeat: left border repeat from nopaline C58 T-DNA
  12020..12272   -  terminator     NOS terminator: nopaline synthase terminator and poly(A) signal
  12295..12843   -  CDS            bar: PAT_STRHY - Experimental evidence at protein level: Swiss-Prot protein existence level 1. Inactivates phosphinothricin (PPT) by transfer of an acetyl group from acetyl CoA. Can also acetylate demethylphosphinothricin but not PTT or glutamate. This enzyme is an effector of phosphinothricin tripeptide (PTT or bialaphos) resistance. From Streptomyces hygroscopicus. Introduced by genetic manipulation and expressed in glufosinate-tolerant maize by Dekalb Genetics.
  12885..13064   -  promoter       NOS promoter: nopaline synthase promoter
>Addgene plasmid #189650 | pRPS5A-PTP-3Xflag-rbc L 294 Left_G1397 C-ABE | addgene full sequence | sequence record 370920 | Addgene NGS Result
CGTTCAACTTTTCTATACAAAGTTGAAGATCTGACTCAACTTTTGATTCGCTATTTGCAGTGCACCTGTG
GCGTTCATCACATCTTTTGTGACACTGTTTGCACTGGTCATTGCTATTACAAAGGACCTTCCTGATGTTG
AAGGAGATCGAAAGTAAGTAACTGCACGCATAACCATTTTCTTTCCGCTCTTTGGCTCAATCCATTTGAC
AGTCAAAGACAATGTTTAACCAGCTCCGTTTGATATATTGTCTTTATGTGTTTGTTCAAGCATGTTTAGT
TAATCATGCCTTTGATTGATCTTGAATAGGTTCCAAATATCAACCCTGGCAACAAAACTTGGAGTGAGAA
ACATTGCATTCCTCGGTTCTGGACTTCTGCTAGTAAATTATGTTTCAGCCATATCACTAGCTTTCTACAT
GCCTCAGGTGAATTCATCTATTTCCGTCTTAACTATTTCGGTTAATTAAAGCACGAACACCATTACTGCA
TGTAGAAGCTTGATAAACTATCGCCACCAATTTATTTTTGTTGCGATATTGTTACTTTCCTCAGTATGCA
GCTTTGAAAAGACCAACCCTCTTATCCTTTAACAATGAACAGGTTTTTAGAGGTAGCTTGATGATTCCTG
CACATGTGATCTTGGCTTCAGGCTTAATTTTCCAGGTAAAGCATTATGAGATACTCTTATATCTCTTACA
TACTTTTGAGATAATGCACAAGAACTTCATAACTATATGCTTTAGTTTCTGCATTTGACACTGCCAAATT
CATTAATCTCTAATATCTTTGTTGTTGATCTTTGGTAGACATGGGTACTAGAAAAAGCAAACTACACCAA
GGTAAAATACTTTTGTACAAACATAAACTCGTTATCACGGAACATCAATGGAGTGTATATCTAACGGAGT
GTAGAAACATTTGATTATTGCAGGAAGCTATCTCAGGATATTATCGGTTTATATGGAATCTCTTCTACGC
AGAGTATCTGTTATTCCCCTTCCTCTAGCTTTCAATTTCATGGTGAGGATATGCAGTTTTCTTTGTATAT
CATTCTTCTTCTTCTTTGTAGCTTGGAGTCAAAATCGGTTCCTTCATGTACATACATCAAGGATATGTCC
TTCTGAATTTTTATATCTTGCAATAAAAATGCTTGTACCAATTGAAACACCAGCTTTTTGAGTTCTATGA
TCACTGACTTGGTTCTAACCAAAAAAAAAAAAATGTTTAATTTACATATCTAAAAGTAGGTTTAGGGAAA
CCTAAACAGTAAAATATTTGTATATTATTCGAATTTCACTCATCATAAAAACTTAAATTGCACCATAAAA
TTTTGTTTTACTATTAATGATGTAATTTGTGTAACTTAAGATAAAAATAATATTCCGTAAGTTAACCGGC
TAAAACCACGTATAAACCAGGGAACCTGTTAAACCGGTTCTTTACTGGATAAAGAAATGAAAGCCCATGT
AGACAGCTCCATTAGAGCCCAAACCCTAAATTTCTCATCTATATAAAAGGAGTGACATTAGGGTTTTTGT
TCGTCCTCTTAAAGCTTCTCGTTTTCTCTGCCGTCTCTCTCATTCGCGCGACGCAAACGATCTTCAGGTG
ATCTTCTTTCTCCAAATCCTCTCTCATAACTCTGATTTCGTACTTGTGTATTTGAGCTCACGCTCTGTTT
CTCTCACCACAGCCATGGATTCACAGCTAGTCTTGTCTCTGAAGCTGAATCCAAGCTTCACTCCTCTTTC
TCCTCTCTTCCCTTTCACTCCATGTTCTTCTTTTTCGCCGTCGCTCCGGTTTTCTTCTTGCTACTCCCGC
CGCCTCTATTCTCCGGTTACCGTCTACGCCGCGAAGGACTACAAAGACCATGACGGTGATTATAAAGATC
ATGACATCGATTACAAGGATGACGATGACAAGCCCGGGGATCTACGCACGCTCGGCTACAGCCAGCAGCA
ACAGGAGAAGATCAAACCGAAGGTTCGTTCGACAGTGGCGCAGCACCACGAGGCACTGGTCGGCCATGGG
TTTACACACGCGCACATCGTTGCGCTCAGCCAACACCCGGCAGCGTTAGGGACCGTCGCTGTCAAGTATC
AGGACATGATCGCAGCGTTGCCAGAGGCGACACACGAAGCGATCGTTGGCGTCGGCAAACAGTGGTCCGG
CGCACGCGCTCTGGAGGCCTTGCTCACGGTGGCGGGAGAGTTGAGAGGTCCACCGTTACAGTTGGACACA
GGCCAACTTCTCAAGATTGCAAAACGTGGCGGCGTGACCGCAGTGGAGGCAGTGCATGCATGGCGCAATG
CACTGACGGGTGCCCCCCTGAACCTCACACCAGATCAGGTGGTGGCCATTGCAAGCAATAATGGTGGCAA
GCAAGCCCTCGAAACCGTCCAAAGGCTCCTTCCTGTCTTGTGTCAGGCACATGGCCTCACTCCAGACCAG
GTGGTGGCAATCGCTTCTCATGATGGAGGAAAACAAGCACTTGAGACTGTTCAGCGGCTTTTGCCTGTTC
TTTGCCAAGACCATGGACTTACCCCAGACCAGGTCGTTGCCATCGCCTCACATGACGGTGGAAAGCAGGC
CTTGGAAACAGTGCAACGCTTGCTCCCCGTTCTGTGCCAAGCTCATGGGTTGACTCCTGATCAAGTGGTT
GCCATTGCCTCTAACAACGGCGGAAAACAGGCTCTTGAGACTGTCCAGAGGCTGCTGCCCGTGCTCTGTC
AGGATCATGGACTCACACCTGCTCAAGTGGTTGCAATCGCCAGCAATATTGGCGGTAAACAGGCCTTGGA
AACAGTTCAACGCTTGCTTCCAGTCTTGTGCCAAGCTCACGGGCTGACCCCAGAGCAGGTCGTGGCTATC
GCATCTAACAATGGTGGTAAGCAAGCTCTGGAGACAGTGCAGAGACTTCTCCCAGTTCTGTGCCAGGCCC
ACGGCCTCACACCAGCACAAGTGGTGGCTATCGCTAGTAACATTGGTGGTAAACAAGCTCTGGAAACCGT
TCAGCGCTTGCTCCCTGTGCTGTGTCAAGATCACGGATTGACCCCTGCCCAAGTGGTGGCAATCGCTTCT
AATGGGGGCGGGAAGCAAGCCCTGGAGACTGTGCAGAGACTTTTGCCCGTTCTTTGCCAGGATCATGGGC
TCACCCCAGATCAGGTCGTCGCAATCGCTTCCAACATAGGAGGTAAGCAGGCACTCGAAACAGTTCAACG
GCTCCTCCCCGTGTTGTGCCAAGCTCACGGTTTGACCCCTGAACAAGTCGTGGCTATTGCTAGTAACATC
GGTGGTAAACAGGCTCTTGAGACAGTTCAAAGATTGCTGCCAGTGTTGTGTCAGGCTCACGGTTTGACTC
CAGCTCAAGTTGTTGCAATCGCCAGTAACGGTGGGGGGAAGCAGGCACTCGAAACCGTGCAACGGCTTCT
CCCCGTTCTGTGCCAGGCACACGGACTGACACCAGCCCAAGTTGTCGCCATCGCTTCAAATAACGGGGGT
AAACAAGCTCTCGAGACAGTGCAACGCTTGTTGCCTGTGCTTTGCCAAGATCATGGGTTGACTCCAGATC
AGGTGGTGGCCATTGCAAGCAATAATGGTGGCAAGCAAGCCCTCGAAACCGTCCAAAGGCTCCTTCCTGT
CTTGTGTCAGGCACATGGCCTCACTCCAGACCAGGTGGTGGCAATCGCTTCTCATGATGGAGGAAAACAA
GCACTTGAGACTGTTCAGCGGCTTTTGCCTGTTCTTTGCCAAGACCATGGACTTACCCCAGACCAGGTCG
TTGCCATCGCCTCACATGACGGTGGAAAGCAGGCCTTGGAAACAGTGCAACGCTTGCTCCCCGTTCTGTG
CCAAGCTCATGGATTGACCCCTGAACAGGTTGTTGCTATCGCATCAAATGGTGGAGGCAAGCAAGCTTTG
GAAACCGTTCAGCGGCTTTTGCCAGTCCTCTGTCAGGCACACGGGCTCACACCAGATCAGGTCGTCGCCA
TCGCCAGTAATATTGGGGGAAAGCAAGCACTTGAAACAGTGCAAAGATTGTTGCCCGTGTTGTGCCAAGC
ACATGGACTCACTCCCGCACAAGTGGTCGCAATTGCCAGCCACGACGGCGGGAAACAAGCCCTCGAAACT
GTGCAGAGGCTCCTCCCTGTCCTCTGTCAAGATCACGGTCTGACTCCGGAACAGGTGGTGGCGATTGCAA
GCAACGGCGGCGGCAAACAGGCTCTAGAGAGCATTGTTGCCCAGCTCTCCAGACCTGATCCGGCGCTAGC
CGCGTTGACAAATGATCATCTTGTTGCTCTTGCTTGTCTTGGCGGACGACCTGCCCTGGATGCTGTGAAA
AAGGGGTTGGGGGGATCCGGCAGTGCCATACCTGTGAAGCGGGGAGCAACAGGGGAGACAAAGGTGTTCA
CAGGCAACTCTAACAGTCCAAAGAGCCCCACCAAAGGCGGGTGTTCAGGAAGCGAAACTCCTGGTACCTC
AGAGTCCGCTACTCCCGAATCCTCTGAGGTGGAGTTTTCCCACGAGTACTGGATGAGACATGCCCTGACC
CTGGCCAAGAGGGCACGGGATGAGAGGGAGGTGCCTGTGGGAGCCGTGCTGGTGCTGAACAATAGAGTGA
TCGGCGAGGGCTGGAACAGAGCCATCGGCCTGCACGACCCAACAGCCCATGCCGAAATTATGGCCCTGAG
ACAGGGCGGCCTGGTCATGCAGAACTACAGACTGATTGACGCCACCCTGTACGTGACATTCGAGCCTTGC
GTGATGTGCGCCGGCGCCATGATCCACTCTAGGATCGGCCGCGTGGTGTTTGGCGTGAGGAACTCAAAAA
GAGGCGCCGCAGGCTCCCTGATGAACGTGCTGAACTACCCCGGCATGAATCACCGCGTCGAAATTACCGA
GGGAATCCTGGCAGATGAATGTGCCGCCCTGCTGTGCGATTTCTATCGGATGCCTAGACAGGTGTTCAAT
GCTCAGAAGAAGGCCCAGAGCTCCATCAACTAGGGTACCTGATAATCGATATCCCGCGGCCATGCTAGAG
TCCGCAAAAATCACCAGTCTCTCTCTACAAATCTATCTCTCTCTATTTTTCTCCAGAATAATGTGTGAGT
AGTTCCCAGATAAGGGAATTAGGGTTCTTATAGGGTTTCGCTCATGTGTTGAGCATATAAGAAACCCTTA
GTATGTATTTGTATTTGTAAAATACTTCTATCAATAAAATTTCTAATTCCTAAAACCAAAATCCAGTGAC
CTGCAGGCATGCGACGTCCGTCGGGCCCAAGCTTAGCTTGAGCTTGGATCAGATTGTCGTTTCCCGCCTT
CAGTTTAAACTATCAGTGTTTGACAGGATATATTGGCGGGTAAACCTAAGAGAAAAGAGCGTTTATTAGA
ATAATCGGATATTTAAAAGGGCGTGAAAAGGTTTATCCGTTCGTCCATTTGTATGTGCATGCCAACCACA
GGGTTCCCCTCGGGATCAAAGTACTTTAAAGTACTTTAAAGTACTTTAAAGTACTTTGATCCAACCCCTC
CGCTGCTATAGTGCAGTCGGCTTCTGACGTTCAGTGCAGCCGTCTTCTGAAAACGACATGTCGCACAAGT
CCTAAGTTACGCGACAGGCTGCCGCCCTGCCCTTTTCCTGGCGTTTTCTTGTCGCGTGTTTTAGTCGCAT
AAAGTAGAATACTTGCGACTAGAACCGGAGACATTACGCCATGAACAAGAGCGCCGCCGCTGGCCTGCTG
GGCTATGCCCGCGTCAGCACCGACGACCAGGACTTGACCAACCAACGGGCCGAACTGCACGCGGCCGGCT
GCACCAAGCTGTTTTCCGAGAAGATCACCGGCACCAGGCGCGACCGCCCGGAGCTGGCCAGGATGCTTGA
CCACCTACGCCCTGGCGACGTTGTGACAGTGACCAGGCTAGACCGCCTGGCCCGCAGCACCCGCGACCTA
CTGGACATTGCCGAGCGCATCCAGGAGGCCGGCGCGGGCCTGCGTAGCCTGGCAGAGCCGTGGGCCGACA
CCACCACGCCGGCCGGCCGCATGGTGTTGACCGTGTTCGCCGGCATTGCCGAGTTCGAGCGTTCCCTAAT
CATCGACCGCACCCGGAGCGGGCGCGAGGCCGCCAAGGCCCGAGGCGTGAAGTTTGGCCCCCGCCCTACC
CTCACCCCGGCACAGATCGCGCACGCCCGCGAGCTGATCGACCAGGAAGGCCGCACCGTGAAAGAGGCGG
CTGCACTGCTTGGCGTGCATCGCTCGACCCTGTACCGCGCACTTGAGCGCAGCGAGGAAGTGACGCCCAC
CGAGGCCAGGCGGCGCGGTGCCTTCCGTGAGGACGCATTGACCGAGGCCGACGCCCTGGCGGCCGCCGAG
AATGAACGCCAAGAGGAACAAGCATGAAACCGCACCAGGACGGCCAGGACGAACCGTTTTTCATTACCGA
AGAGATCGAGGCGGAGATGATCGCGGCCGGGTACGTGTTCGAGCCGCCCGCGCACGTCTCAACCGTGCGG
CTGCATGAAATCCTGGCCGGTTTGTCTGATGCCAAGCTGGCGGCCTGGCCGGCCAGCTTGGCCGCTGAAG
AAACCGAGCGCCGCCGTCTAAAAAGGTGATGTGTATTTGAGTAAAACAGCTTGCGTCATGCGGTCGCTGC
GTATATGATGCGATGAGTAAATAAACAAATACGCAAGGGGAACGCATGAAGGTTATCGCTGTACTTAACC
AGAAAGGCGGGTCAGGCAAGACGACCATCGCAACCCATCTAGCCCGCGCCCTGCAACTCGCCGGGGCCGA
TGTTCTGTTAGTCGATTCCGATCCCCAGGGCAGTGCCCGCGATTGGGCGGCCGTGCGGGAAGATCAACCG
CTAACCGTTGTCGGCATCGACCGCCCGACGATTGACCGCGACGTGAAGGCCATCGGCCGGCGCGACTTCG
TAGTGATCGACGGAGCGCCCCAGGCGGCGGACTTGGCTGTGTCCGCGATCAAGGCAGCCGACTTCGTGCT
GATTCCGGTGCAGCCAAGCCCTTACGACATATGGGCCACCGCCGACCTGGTGGAGCTGGTTAAGCAGCGC
ATTGAGGTCACGGATGGAAGGCTACAAGCGGCCTTTGTCGTGTCGCGGGCGATCAAAGGCACGCGCATCG
GCGGTGAGGTTGCCGAGGCGCTGGCCGGGTACGAGCTGCCCATTCTTGAGTCCCGTATCACGCAGCGCGT
GAGCTACCCAGGCACTGCCGCCGCCGGCACAACCGTTCTTGAATCAGAACCCGAGGGCGACGCTGCCCGC
GAGGTCCAGGCGCTGGCCGCTGAAATTAAATCAAAACTCATTTGAGTTAATGAGGTAAAGAGAAAATGAG
CAAAAGCACAAACACGCTAAGTGCCGGCCGTCCGAGCGCACGCAGCAGCAAGGCTGCAACGTTGGCCAGC
CTGGCAGACACGCCAGCCATGAAGCGGGTCAACTTTCAGTTGCCGGCGGAGGATCACACCAAGCTGAAGA
TGTACGCGGTACGCCAAGGCAAGACCATTACCGAGCTGCTATCTGAATACATCGCGCAGCTACCAGAGTA
AATGAGCAAATGAATAAATGAGTAGATGAATTTTAGCGGCTAAAGGAGGCGGCATGGAAAATCAAGAACA
ACCAGGCACCGACGCCGTGGAATGCCCCATGTGTGGAGGAACGGGCGGTTGGCCAGGCGTAAGCGGCTGG
GTTGTCTGCCGGCCCTGCAATGGCACTGGAACCCCCAAGCCCGAGGAATCGGCGTGAGCGGTCGCAAACC
ATCCGGCCCGGTACAAATCGGCGCGGCGCTGGGTGATGACCTGGTGGAGAAGTTGAAGGCCGCGCAGGCC
GCCCAGCGGCAACGCATCGAGGCAGAAGCACGCCCCGGTGAATCGTGGCAAGCGGCCGCTGATCGAATCC
GCAAAGAATCCCGGCAACCGCCGGCAGCCGGTGCGCCGTCGATTAGGAAGCCGCCCAAGGGCGACGAGCA
ACCAGATTTTTTCGTTCCGATGCTCTATGACGTGGGCACCCGCGATAGTCGCAGCATCATGGACGTGGCC
GTTTTCCGTCTGTCGAAGCGTGACCGACGAGCTGGCGAGGTGATCCGCTACGAGCTTCCAGACGGGCACG
TAGAGGTTTCCGCAGGGCCGGCCGGCATGGCCAGTGTGTGGGATTACGACCTGGTACTGATGGCGGTTTC
CCATCTAACCGAATCCATGAACCGATACCGGGAAGGGAAGGGAGACAAGCCCGGCCGCGTGTTCCGTCCA
CACGTTGCGGACGTACTCAAGTTCTGCCGGCGAGCCGATGGCGGAAAGCAGAAAGACGACCTGGTAGAAA
CCTGCATTCGGTTAAACACCACGCACGTTGCCATGCAGCGTACGAAGAAGGCCAAGAACGGCCGCCTGGT
GACGGTATCCGAGGGTGAAGCCTTGATTAGCCGCTACAAGATCGTAAAGAGCGAAACCGGGCGGCCGGAG
TACATCGAGATCGAGCTAGCTGATTGGATGTACCGCGAGATCACAGAAGGCAAGAACCCGGACGTGCTGA
CGGTTCACCCCGATTACTTTTTGATCGATCCCGGCATCGGCCGTTTTCTCTACCGCCTGGCACGCCGCGC
CGCAGGCAAGGCAGAAGCCAGATGGTTGTTCAAGACGATCTACGAACGCAGTGGCAGCGCCGGAGAGTTC
AAGAAGTTCTGTTTCACCGTGCGCAAGCTGATCGGGTCAAATGACCTGCCGGAGTACGATTTGAAGGAGG
AGGCGGGGCAGGCTGGCCCGATCCTAGTCATGCGCTACCGCAACCTGATCGAGGGCGAAGCATCCGCCGG
TTCCTAATGTACGGAGCAGATGCTAGGGCAAATTGCCCTAGCAGGGGAAAAAGGTCGAAAAGGTCTCTTT
CCTGTGGATAGCACGTACATTGGGAACCCAAAGCCGTACATTGGGAACCGGAACCCGTACATTGGGAACC
CAAAGCCGTACATTGGGAACCGGTCACACATGTAAGTGACTGATATAAAAGAGAAAAAAGGCGATTTTTC
CGCCTAAAACTCTTTAAAACTTATTAAAACTCTTAAAACCCGCCTGGCCTGTGCATAACTGTCTGGCCAG
CGCACAGCCGAAGAGCTGCAAAAAGCGCCTACCCTTCGGTCGCTGCGCTCCCTACGCCCCGCCGCTTCGC
GTCGGCCTATCGCGGCCGCTGGCCGCTCAAAAATGGCTGGCCTACGGCCAGGCAATCTACCAGGGCGCGG
ACAAGCCGCGCCGTCGCCACTCGACCGCCGGCGCCCACATCAAGGCACCCTGCCTCGCGCGTTTCGGTGA
TGACGGTGAAAACCTCTGACACATGCAGCTCCCGGAGACGGTCACAGCTTGTCTGTAAGCGGATGCCGGG
AGCAGACAAGCCCGTCAGGGCGCGTCAGCGGGTGTTGGCGGGTGTCGGGGCGCAGCCATGACCCAGTCAC
GTAGCGATAGCGGAGTGTATACTGGCTTAACTATGCGGCATCAGAGCAGATTGTACTGAGAGTGCACCAT
ATGCGGTGTGAAATACCGCACAGATGCGTAAGGAGAAAATACCGCATCAGGCGCTCTTCCGCTTCCTCGC
TCACTGACTCGCTGCGCTCGGTCGTTCGGCTGCGGCGAGCGGTATCAGCTCACTCAAAGGCGGTAATACG
GTTATCCACAGAATCAGGGGATAACGCAGGAAAGAACATGTGAGCAAAAGGCCAGCAAAAGGCCAGGAAC
CGTAAAAAGGCCGCGTTGCTGGCGTTTTTCCATAGGCTCCGCCCCCCTGACGAGCATCACAAAAATCGAC
GCTCAAGTCAGAGGTGGCGAAACCCGACAGGACTATAAAGATACCAGGCGTTTCCCCCTGGAAGCTCCCT
CGTGCGCTCTCCTGTTCCGACCCTGCCGCTTACCGGATACCTGTCCGCCTTTCTCCCTTCGGGAAGCGTG
GCGCTTTCTCATAGCTCACGCTGTAGGTATCTCAGTTCGGTGTAGGTCGTTCGCTCCAAGCTGGGCTGTG
TGCACGAACCCCCCGTTCAGCCCGACCGCTGCGCCTTATCCGGTAACTATCGTCTTGAGTCCAACCCGGT
AAGACACGACTTATCGCCACTGGCAGCAGCCACTGGTAACAGGATTAGCAGAGCGAGGTATGTAGGCGGT
GCTACAGAGTTCTTGAAGTGGTGGCCTAACTACGGCTACACTAGAAGGACAGTATTTGGTATCTGCGCTC
TGCTGAAGCCAGTTACCTTCGGAAAAAGAGTTGGTAGCTCTTGATCCGGCAAACAAACCACCGCTGGTAG
CGGTGGTTTTTTTGTTTGCAAGCAGCAGATTACGCGCAGAAAAAAAGGATCTCAAGAAGATCCTTTGATC
TTTTCTACGGGGTCTGACGCTCAGTGGAACGAAAACTCACGTTAAGGGATTTTGGTCATGCATGATATAT
CTCCCAATTTGTGTAGGGCTTATTATGCACGCTTAAAAATAATAAAAGCAGACTTGACCTGATAGTTTGG
CTGTGAGCAATTATGTGCTTAGTGCATCTAACGCTTGAGTTAAGCCGCGCCGCGAAGCGGCGTCGGCTTG
AACGAATTTCTAGCTAGACATTATTTGCCGACTACCTTGGTGATCTCGCCTTTCACGTAGTGGACAAATT
CTTCCAACTGATCTGCGCGCGAGGCCAAGCGATCTTCTTCTTGTCCAAGATAAGCCTGTCTAGCTTCAAG
TATGACGGGCTGATACTGGGCCGGCAGGCGCTCCATTGCCCAGTCGGCAGCGACATCCTTCGGCGCGATT
TTGCCGGTTACTGCGCTGTACCAAATGCGGGACAACGTAAGCACTACATTTCGCTCATCGCCAGCCCAGT
CGGGCGGCGAGTTCCATAGCGTTAAGGTTTCATTTAGCGCCTCAAATAGATCCTGTTCAGGAACCGGATC
AAAGAGTTCCTCCGCCGCTGGACCTACCAAGGCAACGCTATGTTCTCTTGCTTTTGTCAGCAAGATAGCC
AGATCAATGTCGATCGTGGCTGGCTCGAAGATACCTGCAAGAATGTCATTGCGCTGCCATTCTCCAAATT
GCAGTTCGCGCTTAGCTGGATAACGCCACGGAATGATGTCGTCGTGCACAACAATGGTGACTTCTACAGC
GCGGAGAATCTCGCTCTCTCCAGGGGAAGCCGAAGTTTCCAAAAGGTCGTTGATCAAAGCTCGCCGCGTT
GTTTCATCAAGCCTTACGGTCACCGTAACCAGCAAATCAATATCACTGTGTGGCTTCAGGCCGCCATCCA
CTGCGGAGCCGTACAAATGTACGGCCAGCAACGTCGGTTCGAGATGGCGCTCGATGACGCCAACTACCTC
TGATAGTTGAGTCGATACTTCGGCGATCACCGCTTCCCCCATGATGTTTAACTTTGTTTTAGGGCGACTG
CCCTGCTGCGTAACATCGTTGCTGCTCCATAACATCAAACATCGACCCACGGCGTAACGCGCTTGCTGCT
TGGATGCCCGAGGCATAGACTGTACCCCAAAAAAACAGTCATAACAAGCCATGAAAACCGCCACTGCGCC
GTTACCACCGCTGCGTTCGGTCAAGGTTCTGGACCAGTTGCGTGAGCGCATACGCTACTTGCATTACAGC
TTACGAACCGAACAGGCTTATGTCCACTGGGTTCGTGCCCGAATTGATCACAGGCAGCAACGCTCTGTCA
TCGTTACAATCAACATGCTACCCTCCGCGAGATCATCCGTGTTTCAAACCCGGCAGCTTAGTTGCCGTTC
TTCCGAATAGCATCGGTAACATGAGCAAAGTCTGCCGCCTTACAACGGCTCTCCCGCTGACGCCGTCCCG
GACTGATGGGCTGCCTGTATCGAGTGGTGATTTTGTGCCGAGCTGCCGGTCGGGGAGCTGTTGGCTGGCT
GGTGGCAGGATATATTGTGGTGTAAACAAATTGACGCTTAGACAACTTAATAACACATTGCGGACGTTTT
TAATGTACTGAATTAACGCCGAATTGAATTATCAGCTTGCATGCCGGTCGATCTAGTAACATAGATGACA
CCGCGCGCGATAATTTATCCTAGTTTGCGCGCTATATTTTGTTTTCTATCGCGTATTAAATGTATAATTG
CGGGACTCTAATCATAAAAACCCATCTCATAAATAACGTCATGCATTACATGTTAATTATTACATGCTTA
ACGTAATTCAACAGAAATTATATGATAATCATCGCAAGACCGGCAACAGGATTCAATCTTAAGAAACTTT
ATTGCCAAATGTTTGAACGATCTGCTTGACTCTAGGGGTCATCAGATTTCGGTGACGGGCAGGACCGGAC
GGGGCGGCACCGGCAGGCTGAAGTCCAGCTGCCAGAAACCCACGTCATGCCAGTTCCCGTGCTTGAAGCC
GGCCGCCCGCAGCATGCCGCGGGGGGCATATCCGAGCGCCTCGTGCATGCGCACGCTCGGGTCGTTGGGC
AGCCCGATGACAGCGACCACGCTCTTGAAGCCCTGTGCCTCCAGGGACTTCAGAAGGTGGGTGTAGAGCG
TGGAGCCCAGTCCCGTCCGCTGGTGGCGGGGGGAGACGTACACGGTCGACTCGGCCGTCCAGTCGTAGGC
GTTGCGTGCCTTCCAGGGACCCGCGTAGGCGATGCCGGCGACCTCGCCGTCCACCTCGGCGACGAGCCAG
GGATAGCGCTCCCGCAGACGGACGAGGTCGTCCGTCCACTCCTGCGGTTCCTGCGGCTCGGTACGGAAGT
TGACCGTGCTTGTCTCGATGTAGTGGTTGACGATGGTGCAGACCGCCGGCATGTCCGCCTCGGTGGCACG
GCGGATGTCGGCCGGGCGTCGTTCTGGGCTCATGGTAGATCCCCTCGATCGAGTTGAGAGTGAATATGAG
ACTCTAATTGGATACCGAGGGGAATTTATGGAACGTCAGTGGAGCATTTTTGACAAGAAATATTTGCTAG
CTGATAGTGACCTTAGGCGACTTTTGAACGCGCAATAATGGTTTCTGACGTATGTGCTTAGCTCATTAAA
CTCCAGAAACCCGCGGCTCAGTGGCTCCTTCAACGTTGCGGTTCTGTCAGTTCCAAACGTAAAACGGCTT
GTCCCGCGTCATCGGCGGGGGTCATAACGTGACTCCCTTAATTCTCCGCTCATGATCGATAATT
